Addgene plasmid #72438: pNC2
Purpose: Produces Escherichia coli N5-carboxyaminoimidazole ribonucleotide mutase (EcPurE1); NCAIR synthetase (EcPurK)
Depositing lab: T. J. Kappock & JoAnne Stubbe. Depositing organization: Massachusetts Institute of Technology. Publication: Evidence for the direct transfer of the carboxylate of N5-carboxyaminoimidazole ribonucleotide (N5-CAIR) to generate 4-carboxy-5-aminoimidazole ribonucleotide catalyzed by Escherichia coli PurE, an N5-CAIR mutase. Meyer E, Kappock TJ, Osuji C, Stubbe J. Biochemistry. 1999 Mar 9;38(10):3012-8. 10.1021/bi9827159 PubMed 10074353.
Backbone
  Vector backbone: pET23a
  Backbone size w/o insert (bp): 3666
  Total vector size (bp): 5191
  Vector type: Bacterial Expression
Growth in bacteria
  Bacterial resistance: Ampicillin, 100 μg/mL
  Growth temperature: 37°C
  Growth strain: DH5alpha
  Growth instructions: Overnight growth to saturation leads to leaky expression of PurE and PurK.
  Copy number: High Copy
Gene/Insert 1
  Gene/Insert name: N5-carboxyaminoimidazole ribonucleotide mutase (alt names: purE; JW0512)
  Species: Escherichia coli str. K-12 substr. MG1655
  GenBank ID: AAC73625.1
  Promoter: T7
  Cloning method: Restriction Enzyme; 5′ cloning site NdeI (not destroyed); 3′ cloning site n/a (unknown if destroyed)
  Sequencing primers: 5′ T7 promoter; 3′ n/a
Gene/Insert 2
  Gene/Insert name: N5-carboxyaminoimidazole ribonucleotide synthetase (alt names: purK; JW0511)
  Species: Escherichia coli str. K-12 substr. MG1655
  Mutation: Pro64 to Arg; Asp65 to His; Gln206 to Arg
  GenBank ID: AAC73624.1
  Promoter: n/a
  Cloning method: Restriction Enzyme; 5′ cloning site n/a (unknown if destroyed); 3′ cloning site HindIII (not destroyed)
  Sequencing primers: 5′ n/a; 3′ T7 terminator
Resource information
  A portion of this plasmid was derived from a plasmid made by: A portion of this plasmid was derived from work done by T. J. Kappock in the laboratory of JoAnne Stubbe (MIT).
Terms and licenses: Academic/Nonprofit Terms; Industry Terms: Not Available to Industry
Depositor comments: Construction details: http://dx.doi.org/10.1021/bi9827159. This plasmid encodes arginine-64 and histidine-65, an apparently natural variant in some E. coli accessions, as well as a glutamine-205 to arginine mutant introduced during plasmid assembly. This plasmid encodes purK with arginine-64: Thoden, J.B., Kappock, T.J., Stubbe, J., Holden, H.M. (1999) "Three-dimensional structure of N5-carboxyaminoimidazole ribonucleotide synthetase: a member of the ATP grasp protein superfamily." Biochemistry 38: 15480-15492. PMID: 10569930 DOI: 10.1021/bi991618s
How to cite: pNC2 was a gift from T. J. Kappock & JoAnne Stubbe (Addgene plasmid # 72438 ; http://n2t.net/addgene:72438 ; RRID:Addgene_72438)
