[The description below was written by a language model from this plasmid's Addgene catalogue record and pLannotate feature annotations shown in this document.]
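Description:
pNC2 is a bacterial expression plasmid built on the pET23a backbone (5,191 bp in total) that produces two Escherichia coli K-12 purine biosynthesis enzymes: N5-carboxyaminoimidazole ribonucleotide (N5-CAIR) mutase, PurE, and N5-CAIR synthetase, PurK. It is propagated in E. coli through a ColE1/pMB1-type origin and is listed as high copy, although the feature table also annotates a rop gene and the pBR322 bom region. Selection is by ampicillin through the bla β-lactamase gene, and an f1 phage origin is also present.

The payload is a contiguous purE–purK segment cloned between NdeI at the 5′ end and HindIII at the 3′ end. A single T7 promoter and the phage T7 gene 10 ribosome binding site sit upstream of purE. The purK coding sequence begins at the last annotated position of purE and has no promoter of its own, so both genes appear to be transcribed as one operon-like message ending at the T7 terminator. A short His-tag fragment from the vector lies downstream of purK, beyond a gap and a polylinker remnant, so the annotation does not suggest that it is fused to PurK, and the record mentions no tag. Expression needs a host supplying T7 RNA polymerase, though the depositor notes leaky production of both proteins in saturated cultures.

The purK allele encodes Arg64 and His65, described as an apparently natural variant in some E. coli accessions, plus a Gln-to-Arg change introduced during assembly. The record numbers this change inconsistently, as residue 205 or 206. The plasmid was used to supply PurE and PurK for mechanistic and structural studies of the AIR to N5-CAIR to CAIR steps.
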