Features (pLannotate 1.2.2; 15 found; start..end, strand, type, name):
     12..467     +  rep_origin     f1 ori (sequence partly withheld): f1 bacteriophage origin of replication; arrow indicates direction of (+) strand synthesis
    494..598     +  promoter       AmpR promoter: bla
    599..1459    +  CDS            AmpR: β-lactamase; bla; confers resistance to ampicillin, carbenicillin, and related antibiotics
   1630..2218    +  rep_origin     ori: high-copy-number ColE1/pMB1/pBR322/pUC origin of replication
   2404..2546    -  misc_feature   bom: basis of mobility region from pBR322
   2648..2839    -  CDS            rop: Rop protein, which maintains plasmids at low copy number; rop
   2856..3236    +  CDS            YPB1_ECOLX: Protein predicted: Swiss-Prot protein existence level 4. From Escherichia coli.
   3348..3366    +  promoter       T7 promoter: promoter for bacteriophage T7 RNA polymerase
   3398..3420    +  RBS            RBS: efficient ribosome binding site from bacteriophage T7 gene 10 (Olins and Rangwala, 1989)
   3428..3934    +  CDS            purE: PURE_ECOLI - Experimental evidence at protein level: Swiss-Prot protein existence level 1. Catalyzes the conversion of N5-carboxyaminoimidazole ribonucleotide (N5-CAIR) to 4-carboxy-5-aminoimidazole ribonucleotide (CAIR). From Escherichia coli (strain K12).
   3934..4998    +  CDS            purK: PURK_ECOLI - Experimental evidence at protein level: Swiss-Prot protein existence level 1. Catalyzes the ATP-dependent conversion of 5-aminoimidazole ribonucleotide (AIR) and HCO(3)(-) to N5-carboxyaminoimidazole ribonucleotide (N5-CAIR). From Escherichia coli (strain K12).
   5002..5019    +  misc_feature   MCS (fragment): pUC18/19 multiple cloning site
   5035..5052    +  CDS            9xHis (fragment): 9xHis affinity tag
   5062..5111    +  CDS            SET1 (fragment): solubility-enhancement tag derived from T7 phage gene 10B
   5119..5166    +  terminator     T7 terminator: transcription terminator for bacteriophage T7 RNA polymerase
>Addgene plasmid #72438 | pNC2 | depositor full sequence | sequence record 140433 | Full plasmid sequence
TGGCGAATGGG
[124 nt withheld, positions 12-135]
C
[91 nt withheld, positions 137-227]
A
[49 nt withheld, positions 229-277]
CCTTTGACGTTGGAGTCCACGTTCTTT
[37 nt withheld, positions 305-341]
ACCCTATCTCGGTCTATTCTTTTGATTTATAAGGGATTTTGCCGATTTCGGCCTATTGGTTAAAAAATGA
GCTGATTTAACAAAAATTTAACGCGAATTTTAACAAAATATTAACGTTTACAATTTCAGGTGGCACTTTT
CGGGGAAATGTGCGCGGAACCCCTATTTGTTTATTTTTCTAAATACATTCAAATATGTATCCGCTCATGA
GACAATAACCCTGATAAATGCTTCAATAATATTGAAAAAGGAAGAGTATGAGTATTCAACATTTCCGTGT
CGCCCTTATTCCCTTTTTTGCGGCATTTTGCCTTCCTGTTTTTGCTCACCCAGAAACGCTGGTGAAAGTA
AAAGATGCTGAAGATCAGTTGGGTGCACGAGTGGGTTACATCGAACTGGATCTCAACAGCGGTAAGATCC
TTGAGAGTTTTCGCCCCGAAGAACGTTTTCCAATGATGAGCACTTTTAAAGTTCTGCTATGTGGCGCGGT
ATTATCCCGTATTGACGCCGGGCAAGAGCAACTCGGTCGCCGCATACACTATTCTCAGAATGACTTGGTT
GAGTACTCACCAGTCACAGAAAAGCATCTTACGGATGGCATGACAGTAAGAGAATTATGCAGTGCTGCCA
TAACCATGAGTGATAACACTGCGGCCAACTTACTTCTGACAACGATCGGAGGACCGAAGGAGCTAACCGC
TTTTTTGCACAACATGGGGGATCATGTAACTCGCCTTGATCGTTGGGAACCGGAGCTGAATGAAGCCATA
CCAAACGACGAGCGTGACACCACGATGCCTGCAGCAATGGCAACAACGTTGCGCAAACTATTAACTGGCG
AACTACTTACTCTAGCTTCCCGGCAACAATTAATAGACTGGATGGAGGCGGATAAAGTTGCAGGACCACT
TCTGCGCTCGGCCCTTCCGGCTGGCTGGTTTATTGCTGATAAATCTGGAGCCGGTGAGCGTGGGTCTCGC
GGTATCATTGCAGCACTGGGGCCAGATGGTAAGCCCTCCCGTATCGTAGTTATCTACACGACGGGGAGTC
AGGCAACTATGGATGAACGAAATAGACAGATCGCTGAGATAGGTGCCTCACTGATTAAGCATTGGTAACT
GTCAGACCAAGTTTACTCATATATACTTTAGATTGATTTAAAACTTCATTTTTAATTTAAAAGGATCTAG
GTGAAGATCCTTTTTGATAATCTCATGACCAAAATCCCTTAACGTGAGTTTTCGTTCCACTGAGCGTCAG
ACCCCGTAGAAAAGATCAAAGGATCTTCTTGAGATCCTTTTTTTCTGCGCGTAATCTGCTGCTTGCAAAC
AAAAAAACCACCGCTACCAGCGGTGGTTTGTTTGCCGGATCAAGAGCTACCAACTCTTTTTCCGAAGGTA
ACTGGCTTCAGCAGAGCGCAGATACCAAATACTGTCCTTCTAGTGTAGCCGTAGTTAGGCCACCACTTCA
AGAACTCTGTAGCACCGCCTACATACCTCGCTCTGCTAATCCTGTTACCAGTGGCTGCTGCCAGTGGCGA
TAAGTCGTGTCTTACCGGGTTGGACTCAAGACGATAGTTACCGGATAAGGCGCAGCGGTCGGGCTGAACG
GGGGGTTCGTGCACACAGCCCAGCTTGGAGCGAACGACCTACACCGAACTGAGATACCTACAGCGTGAGC
TATGAGAAAGCGCCACGCTTCCCGAAGGGAGAAAGGCGGACAGGTATCCGGTAAGCGGCAGGGTCGGAAC
AGGAGAGCGCACGAGGGAGCTTCCAGGGGGAAACGCCTGGTATCTTTATAGTCCTGTCGGGTTTCGCCAC
CTCTGACTTGAGCGTCGATTTTTGTGATGCTCGTCAGGGGGGCGGAGCCTATGGAAAAACGCCAGCAACG
CGGCCTTTTTACGGTTCCTGGCCTTTTGCTGGCCTTTTGCTCACATGTTCTTTCCTGCGTTATCCCCTGA
TTCTGTGGATAACCGTATTACCGCCTTTGAGTGAGCTGATACCGCTCGCCGCAGCCGAACGACCGAGCGC
AGCGAGTCAGTGAGCGAGGAAGCGGAAGAGCGCCTGATGCGGTATTTTCTCCTTACGCATCTGTGCGGTA
TTTCACACCGCATATATGGTGCACTCTCAGTACAATCTGCTCTGATGCCGCATAGTTAAGCCAGTATACA
CTCCGCTATCGCTACGTGACTGGGTCATGGCTGCGCCCCGACACCCGCCAACACCCGCTGACGCGCCCTG
ACGGGCTTGTCTGCTCCCGGCATCCGCTTACAGACAAGCTGTGACCGTCTCCGGGAGCTGCATGTGTCAG
AGGTTTTCACCGTCATCACCGAAACGCGCGAGGCAGCTGCGGTAAAGCTCATCAGCGTGGTCGTGAAGCG
ATTCACAGATGTCTGCCTGTTCATCCGCGTCCAGCTCGTTGAGTTTCTCCAGAAGCGTTAATGTCTGGCT
TCTGATAAAGCGGGCCATGTTAAGGGCGGTTTTTTCCTGTTTGGTCACTGATGCCTCCGTGTAAGGGGGA
TTTCTGTTCATGGGGGTAATGATACCGATGAAACGAGAGAGGATGCTCACGATACGGGTTACTGATGATG
AACATGCCCGGTTACTGGAACGTTGTGAGGGTAAACAACTGGCGGTATGGATGCGGCGGGACCAGAGAAA
AATCACTCAGGGTCAATGCCAGCGCTTCGTTAATACAGATGTAGGTGTTCCACAGGGTAGCCAGCAGCAT
CCTGCGATGCAGATCCGGAACATAATGGTGCAGGGCGCTGACTTCCGCGTTTCCAGACTTTACGAAACAC
GGAAACCGAAGACCATTCATGTTGTTGCTCAGGTCGCAGACGTTTTGCAGCAGCAGTCGCTTCACGTTCG
CTCGCGTATCGGTGATTCATTCTGCTAACCAGTAAGGCAACCCCGCCAGCCTAGCCGGGTCCTCAACGAC
AGGAGCACGATCATGCGCACCCGTGGCCAGGACCCAACGCTGCCCGAGATCTCGATCCCGCGAAATTAAT
ACGACTCACTATAGGGAGACCACAACGGTTTCCCTCTAGAAATAATTTTGTTTAACTTTAAGAAGGAGAT
ATACATATGTCTTCCCGCAATAATCCGGCGCGTGTCGCCATTGTGATGGGGTCCAAAAGCGACTGGGCTA
CCATGCAGTTCGCCGCCGAAATCTTCGAAATCCTGAATGTCCCGCACCACGTTGAAGTGGTTTCTGCTCA
CCGCACCCCCGATAAACTGTTCAGCTTCGCCGAAAGCGCCGAAGAGAACGGTTATCAGGTGATTATTGCG
GGCGCAGGCGGCGCAGCGCATCTGCCAGGCATGATTGCCGCCAAAACGCTGGTGCCGGTGCTGGGCGTGC
CAGTACAGAGCGCCGCACTGAGCGGTGTCGATAGCCTCTACTCCATCGTACAAATGCCGCGCGGCATTCC
GGTGGGTACGCTGGCGATTGGTAAAGCTGGCGCGGCAAACGCGGCGTTACTGGCAGCACAAATTCTTGCG
ACTCATGATAAAGAACTGCACCAGCGTCTGAATGACTGGCGCAAAGCCCAGACCGACGAAGTGCTGGAAA
ACCCGGACCCGCGAGGTGCGGCATGAAACAGGTTTGCGTCCTCGGTAACGGGCAGTTAGGCCGTATGCTG
CGTCAGGCAGGCGAACCGTTAGGCATTGCTGTCTGGCCAGTCGGGCTGGACGCTGAACCGGCGGCGGTGC
CTTTTCAACAAAGCGTGATTACCGCTGAGATAGAACGCTGGCCGGAAACCGCATTAACCCGCGAGCTGGC
GCGCCATCCGGCCTTTGTGAACCGCGATGTGTTCCCGATTATTGCTGACCGTCTGACTCAGAAGCAGCTT
TTCGATAAGCTCCACCTGCCGACTGCACCGTGGCAGTTACTTGCCGAACGCAGCGAGTGGCCTGCGGTGT
TTGATCGTTTAGGTGAGCTGGCGATTGTTAAGCGTCGCACTGGTGGTTATGACGGTCGCGGTCAATGGCG
TTTACGCGCAAATGAAACCGAACAGTTACCGGCAGAGTGTTACGGCGAATGTATTGTCGAGCAGGGCATT
AACTTCTCTGGTGAAGTGTCGCTGGTTGGCGCGCGCGGCTTTGATGGCAGCACCGTGTTTTATCCGCTGA
CGCATAACCTGCATCAGGACGGTATTTTGCGCACCAGCGTCGCTTTTCCGCAGGCCAACGCACAGCAGCA
GGCGCGAGCCGAAGAGATGCTGTCGGCGATTATGCAGGAGCTGGGCTATGTGGGCGTGATGGCGATGGAG
TGTTTTGTCACCCCGCAAGGTCTGTTGATCAACGAACTGGCACCGCGTGTGCATAACAGCGGTCACTGGA
CACAAAACGGTGCCAGCATCAGCCAGTTTGAGCTGCATCTGCGGGCGATTACCGATCTGCCGTTACCGCA
ACCAGTGGTGAATAATCCGTCGGTGATGATCAATCTGATTGGTAGCGATGTGAATTATGACTGGCTGAAA
CTGCCGCTGGTGCATCTGCACTGGTACGACAAAGAAGTCCGTCCGGGGCGTAAAGTGGGGCATCTGAATT
TGACCGACAGCGACACATCGCGTCTGACTGCGACGCTGGAAGCCTTAATCCCGCTGCTGCCGCCGGAATA
TGCCAGCGGCGTGATTTGGGCGCAGAGTAAGTTCGGTTAACTGCAGGCATGCAAGCTTGCGGCCGCACTC
GAGCACCACCACCACCACCACTGAGATCCGGCTGCTAACAAAGCCCGAAAGGAAGCTGAGTTGGCTGCTG
CCACCGCTGAGCAATAACTAGCATAACCCCTTGGGGCCTCTAAACGGGTCTTGAGGGGTTTTTTGCTGAA
AGGAGGAACTATATCCGGAT
