>Addgene plasmid #72438 | pNC2 | addgene partial sequence | sequence record 138563 | T7 5'-TAATACGACTCACTATAGGG-3'
TTTTGTTTAACTTTAAGAAGGAGATATACATATGTCTTCCCGCAATAATCCGGCGCGTGTCGCCATTGTG
ATGGGGTCCAAAAGCGACTGGGCTACCATGCAGTTCGCCGCCGAAATCTTCGAAATCCTGAATGTCCCGC
ACCACGTTGAAGTGGTTTCTGCTCACCGCACCCCCGATAAACTGTTCAGCTTCGCCGAAAGCGCCGAAGA
GAACGGTTATCAGGTGATTATTGCGGGCGCAGGCGGCGCAGCGCATCTGCCAGGCATGATTGCCGCCAAA
ACGCTGGTGCCGGTGCTGGGCGTGCCAGTACAGAGCGCCGCACTGAGCGGTGTCGATAGCCTCTACTCCA
TCGTACAAATGCCGCGCGGCATTCCGGTGGGTACGCTGGCGATTGGTAAAGCTGGCGCGGCAAACGCGGC
GTTACTGGCAGCACAAATTCTTGCGACTCATGATAAAGAACTGCACCAGCGTCTGAATGACTGGCGCAAA
GCCCAGACCGACGAAGTGCTGGAAAACCCGGACCCGCGAGGTGCGGCATGAAACAGGTTTGCGTCCTCGG
TAACGGGCAGTTAGGCCGTATGCTGCGTCAGGCAGGCGAACCGTTAGGCATTGCTGTCTGGCCAGTCGGG
CTGGACGCTGAACCGGCGGCGGTGCCTTTTCAACAAAGCGTGATTACCGCTGAGATAGAACGCTGGCCGG
AAACCGCATTAACCCGCGAGCTGGCGCGCCATCCGGCCTTTGTGAACCGCGATGTGTTCCCGATTATTGC
TGACCGTCTGACTCAGAAGCAGCTTTTCGATAAGCTCCACCTGCCGACTGCACCGTGGCAGTTACTTGCC
GAACGCAGCGAGTGGCCTGCGGTGTTTGATCGTTTAGGTGAGCTGGCGATTGTTAAGCGTCGCACTGGTG
GTTATGACGGTCGCGGTCAATGGCGTTTACGCGCAAATGAAACCGAACAGTTACCGGCAGAGTGTTACGG
CGAATGTATTGTCGAGCAGGGCATTAACTTCTCTGGTGAAGTGTCGCTGGTTGGCGCGCGCGGCTTTGAT
GGCAGCACCGTGTTTTAT
