>Addgene plasmid #72438 | pNC2 | addgene partial sequence | sequence record 138564 | T7term 5'-GCTAGTTATTGCTCAGCGG-3'
TTTCGGGCTTTGTTAGCAGCCGGATCTCAGTGGTGGTGGTGGTGGTGCTCGAGTGCGGCCGCAAGCTTGC
ATGCCTGCAGTTAACCGAACTTACTCTGCGCCCAAATCACGCCGCTGGCATATTCCGGCGGCAGCAGCGG
GATTAAGGCTTCCAGCGTCGCAGTCAGACGCGATGTGTCGCTGTCGGTCAAATTCAGATGCCCCACTTTA
CGCCCCGGACGGACTTCTTTGTCGTACCAGTGCAGATGCACCAGCGGCAGTTTCAGCCAGTCATAATTCA
CATCGCTACCAATCAGATTGATCATCACCGACGGATTATTCACCACTGGTTGCGGTAACGGCAGATCGGT
AATCGCCCGCAGATGCAGCTCAAACTGGCTGATGCTGGCACCGTTTTGTGTCCAGTGACCGCTGTTATGC
ACACGCGGTGCCAGTTCGTTGATCAACAGACCTTGCGGGGTGACAAAACACTCCATCGCCATCACGCCCA
CATAGCCCAGCTCCTGCATAATCGCCGACAGCATCTCTTCGGCTCGCGCCTGCTGCTGTGCGTTGGCCTG
CGGAAAAGCGACGCTGGTGCGCAAAATACCGTCCTGATGCAGGTTATGCGTCAGCGGATAAAACACGGTG
CTGCCATCAAAGCCGCGCGCGCCAACCAGCGACACTTCACCAGAGAAGTTAATGCCCTGCTCGACAATAC
ATTCGCCGTAACACTCTGCCGGTAACTGTTCGGTTTCATTTGCGCGTAAACGCCATTGACCGCGACCGTC
ATAACCACCAGTGCGACGCTTAACAATCGCCAGCTCACCTAAACGATCAAACACCGCAGGCCACTCGCTG
CGTTCGGCAAGTAACTGCCACGGTGCAGTCGGCAGGTGGAGCTTATCGAAAAGCTGCTTCTGAGTCAGAC
GGTCAGCAATAATCGGGAACACATCGCGGTTCACAAAGGCCGGATGGCGCGCCAGCTCGCGGGTTAATGC
GGTTTCCGGCCAGCGTTCTATCTCAGCGGTAATCACGCTTTGTTGAAAAGGCACCG
